>Addgene plasmid #124253 | pJV129 | addgene full sequence | sequence record 242081 | Addgene NGS Result
CGAAGAGCGACTACTGGCATGCTGGGCCTCATGGGCCTTCCGCTCACTGCCCGCTTTCCAGTCGGGAAAC
CTGTCGTGCCAGCTGCATTAACATGGTCATAGCTGTTTCCTTGCGTATTGGGCGCTCTCCGCTTCCTCGC
TCACTGACTCGCTGCGCTCGGTCGTTCGGGTAAAGCCTGGGGTGCCTAATGAGCAAAAGGCCAGCAAAAG
GCCAGGAACCGTAAAAAGGCCGCGTTGCTGGCGTTTTTCCATAGGCTCCGCCCCCCTGACGAGCATCACA
AAAATCGACGCTCAAGTCAGAGGTGGCGAAACCCGACAGGACTATAAAGATACCAGGCGTTTCCCCCTGG
AAGCTCCCTCGTGCGCTCTCCTGTTCCGACCCTGCCGCTTACCGGATACCTGTCCGCCTTTCTCCCTTCG
GGAAGCGTGGCGCTTTCTCATAGCTCACGCTGTAGGTATCTCAGTTCGGTGTAGGTCGTTCGCTCCAAGC
TGGGCTGTGTGCACGAACCCCCCGTTCAGCCCGACCGCTGCGCCTTATCCGGTAACTATCGTCTTGAGTC
CAACCCGGTAAGACACGACTTATCGCCACTGGCAGCAGCCACTGGTAACAGGATTAGCAGAGCGAGGTAT
GTAGGCGGTGCTACAGAGTTCTTGAAGTGGTGGCCTAACTACGGCTACACTAGAAGAACAGTATTTGGTA
TCTGCGCTCTGCTGAAGCCAGTTACCTTCGGAAAAAGAGTTGGTAGCTCTTGATCCGGCAAACAAACCAC
CGCTGGTAGCGGTGGTTTTTTTGTTTGCAAGCAGCAGATTACGCGCAGAAAAAAAGGATCTCAAGAAGAT
CCTTTGATCTTTTCTACGGGGTCTGACGCTCAGTGGAACGAAAACTCACGTTAAGGGATTTTGGTCATGA
GATTATCAAAAAGGATCTTCACCTAGATCCTTTTAAATTAAAAATGAAGTTTTAAATCAATCTAAAGTAT
ATATGAGTAAACTTGGTCTGACAGTTACCAATGCTTAATCAGTGAGGCACCTATCTCAGCGATCTGTCTA
TTTCGTTCATCCATAGTTGCCTGACTCCCCGTCGTGTAGATAACTACGATACGGGAGGGCTTACCATCTG
GCCCCAGTGCTGCAATGATACCGCGAGAACCACGCTCACCGGCTCCAGATTTATCAGCAATAAACCAGCC
AGCCGGAAGGGCCGAGCGCAGAAGTGGTCCTGCAACTTTATCCGCCTCCATCCAGTCTATTAATTGTTGC
CGGGAAGCTAGAGTAAGTAGTTCGCCAGTTAATAGTTTGCGCAACGTTGTTGCCATTGCTACAGGCATCG
TGGTGTCACGCTCGTCGTTTGGTATGGCTTCATTCAGCTCCGGTTCCCAACGATCAAGGCGAGTTACATG
ATCCCCCATGTTGTGCAAAAAAGCGGTTAGCTCCTTCGGTCCTCCGATCGTTGTCAGAAGTAAGTTGGCC
GCAGTGTTATCACTCATGGTTATGGCAGCACTGCATAATTCTCTTACTGTCATGCCATCCGTAAGATGCT
TTTCTGTGACTGGTGAGTACTCAACCAAGTCATTCTGAGAATAGTGTATGCGGCGACCGAGTTGCTCTTG
CCCGGCGTCAATACGGGATAATACCGCGCCACATAGCAGAACTTTAAAAGTGCTCATCATTGGAAAACGT
TCTTCGGGGCGAAAACTCTCAAGGATCTTACCGCTGTTGAGATCCAGTTCGATGTAACCCACTCGTGCAC
CCAACTGATCTTCAGCATCTTTTACTTTCACCAGCGTTTCTGGGTGAGCAAAAACAGGAAGGCAAAATGC
CGCAAAAAAGGGAATAAGGGCGACACGGAAATGTTGAATACTCATACTCTTCCTTTTTCAATATTATTGA
AGCATTTATCAGGGTTATTGTCTCATGAGCGGATACATATTTGAATGTATTTAGAAAAATAAACAAATAG
GGGTTCCGCGCACATTTCCCCGAAAAGTGCCACCTAAATTGTAAGCGTTAATATTTTGTTAAAATTCGCG
TTAAATTTTTGTTAAATCAGCTCATTTTTTAACCAATAGGCCGAAATCGGCAAAATCCCTTATAAATCAA
AAGAATAGACCGAGATAGGGTTGAGTGGCCGCTACAGGGCGCTCCCATTCGCCATTCAGGCTGCGCAACT
GTTGGGAAGGGCGTTTCGGTGCGGGCCTCTTCGCTATTACGCCAGCTGGCGAAAGGGGGATGTGCTGCAA
GGCGATTAAGTTGGGTAACGCCAGGGTTTTCCCAGTCACGACGTTGTAAAACGACGGCCAGTGAGCGCGA
CGATTGGCGGAAGGCCGTCAAGGCCGCATTAATACGACTCACTATAGGGTTTTCCACCATGCGCGTAACG
GCACCCCGGACACTGCTTCTCCTTTTGTGGGGAGCGGTCGCTCTGACCGAGACTTGGGCCGGATCCATGA
CGGAGTACAAACTGGTGGTGGTAGGGGCTGTGGGTGTCGGGAAGAGTGCTCTCACCATTCAGCTCATCCA
AACCGGTATTGTAGGCATCGTGGCAGGCTTGGCTGTTCTGGCCGTTGTCGTTATCGGCGCAGTTGTGGCC
GCCGTCATGTGCCGGCGGAAATCCTCCGGCGGCAAAGGCGGTTCTTACTCCCAGGCTGCTTGTTCAGATT
CTGCCCAGGGGAGTGACGTTTCCTTGACCGCTTAAGCTCGCTTTCTTGCTGTCCAATTTCTATTAAAGGT
TCCTTTGTTCCCTAAGTCCAACTACTAAACTGGGGGATATTATGAAGGGCCTTGAGCATCTGGATTCTGC
CTAATAAAAAACATTTATTTTCATTGCTGCTCTAGATAAAAAAAAAAAAAAAAAAAAAAAAAAAAAAAAA
AAAA
Features (pLannotate 1.2.2; 12 found; start..end, strand, type, name):
     44..91      -  CDS            lacI (fragment): lac repressor; lacI; The lac repressor binds to the lac operator to inhibit transcription in E. coli. This inhibition can be relieved by adding lactose or isopropyl-β-D-thiogalactopyranoside (IPTG).
    128..168     -  rep_origin     RSF ori (fragment): Plasmids containing the RSF 1030 origin of replication can be propagated in E. coli cells that contain additional plasmids with compatible origins.
    246..834     -  rep_origin     ori: high-copy-number ColE1/pMB1/pBR322/pUC origin of replication
   1005..1865    -  CDS            AmpR: β-lactamase; bla; confers resistance to ampicillin, carbenicillin, and related antibiotics
   1866..1970    -  promoter       AmpR promoter: bla
   1996..2127    -  rep_origin     M13 ori (fragment): M13 bacteriophage origin of replication; arrow indicates direction of (+) strand synthesis
   2148..2304    -  CDS            lacZα (fragment): LacZα fragment of β-galactosidase; lacZ fragment
   2340..2358    +  promoter       T7 promoter: promoter for bacteriophage T7 RNA polymerase
   2369..2446    +  CDS            HLA-G (fragment): HLAG_HUMAN - Also known as HLA-6.0, HLAG. Experimental evidence at protein level: Swiss-Prot protein existence level 1. [Isoform 7]: Likely does not bind B2M and presents peptides. From Homo sapiens (Human).
   2447..2533    +  CDS            KRAS (fragment): RASK_MELGA - Experimental evidence at protein level: Swiss-Prot protein existence level 1. Ras proteins bind GDP/GTP and possess intrinsic GTPase activity. Plays an important role in the regulation of cell proliferation. May play a role in promoting oncogenic events by inducing transcriptional silencing of tumor suppressor genes (TSGs). From Meleagris gallopavo (Wild turkey).
   2528..2692    +  CDS            HLA-B (fragment): HLAB_HUMAN - Also known as HLAB. Experimental evidence at protein level: Swiss-Prot protein existence level 1. Allele B*67:01: Displays peptides sharing a common signature motif, namely a Pro residue at position 2 and Leu anchor residue at the C-terminus. From Homo sapiens (Human).
   2696..2827    +  polyA_signal   β-globin poly(A) (fragment): human β-globin polyadenylation signal
