[The description below was written by a language model from this plasmid's Addgene catalogue record and pLannotate feature annotations shown in this document.]
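Description:
pJV129 is a small (about 2.9 kb) bacterial plasmid built on the pSK485 backbone that serves as a template for in vitro transcription of an antigen-encoding mRNA. It is propagated in E. coli through a high-copy ColE1/pUC-type origin and selected with ampicillin via the β-lactamase gene and its native promoter. The automated annotation also picks up short remnants of lacI, an RSF origin, an M13 origin and lacZα. These are fragments of earlier cloning-vector sequence and are not expected to be functional parts of the design.

The payload is a human minigene placed directly downstream of a bacteriophage T7 promoter. In the feature table the open reading frame begins with a short class I MHC-derived segment (matched to HLA-G, likely the N-terminal leader region). This is followed by a roughly 90 nt KRAS fragment, which the record says carries the G12V mutation, and then by a class I MHC C-terminal fragment (matched to HLA-B). The KRAS hit is assigned to the turkey orthologue, which reflects sequence conservation in the database match; the record gives the species as human. According to the catalogue entry, the MHC class I sequences act as an endosomal targeting signal, a strategy generally used to route a translated antigen into the endosomal compartment where it can be loaded for presentation to CD4+ T cells. A fragment of the human β-globin polyadenylation region lies 3′ of the coding sequence. The plasmid is linearized with SapI to define the end of the run-off T7 transcript. The associated work concerns CD4+ T-cell recognition of neoantigens in lung cancer, including oncogenic KRAS, so the resulting RNA is presumably for expressing the mutant KRAS epitope in antigen-presenting cells.
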