Addgene plasmid #124253: pJV129
Purpose: In vitro transcription plasmid for T7 transcription of KRAS G12V sequence targeted to the endosome. Linearize with SapI.
Depositing lab: Stanley Riddell. Depositing organization: Fred Hutchinson Cancer Center. Publication: Endogenous CD4(+) T Cells Recognize Neoantigens in Lung Cancer Patients, Including Recurrent Oncogenic KRAS and ERBB2 (Her2) Driver Mutations. Veatch JR, Jesernig BL, Kargl J, Fitzgibbon M, Lee SM, Baik C, Martins R, Houghton AM, Riddell SR. Cancer Immunol Res. 2019 Jun;7(6):910-922. doi: 10.1158/2326-6066.CIR-18-0402. Epub 2019 May 1. PubMed 31043415.
Backbone
  Vector backbone: pSK485
  Vector type: in vitro transcription template
Growth in bacteria
  Bacterial resistance: Ampicillin, 100 μg/mL
  Growth temperature: 37°C
  Growth strain: DH5alpha
  Copy number: Unknown
Gene/Insert
  Gene/Insert name: Minigene containing KRAS sequences fused to endosomal targeting sequence of class I MHC
  Species: H. sapiens (human)
  Promoter: T7
  Cloning method: Gibson Cloning
  Sequencing primers: 5′ tgtaaaacgacggccagt
Terms and licenses: Academic/Nonprofit Terms; Industry Terms: Not Available to Industry
How to cite: pJV129 was a gift from Stanley Riddell (Addgene plasmid # 124253 ; http://n2t.net/addgene:124253 ; RRID:Addgene_124253)
